Addgene plasmid #125585: pMF1754
Purpose: Expresses peroxisomal KillerRed (po-KR) in mammalian cells
Depositing lab: Marc Fransen. Depositing organization: Katholieke Universiteit Leuven. Publication: Intraperoxisomal redox balance in mammalian cells: oxidative stress and interorganellar cross-talk. Ivashchenko O, Van Veldhoven PP, Brees C, Ho YS, Terlecky SR, Fransen M. Mol Biol Cell. 2011 May;22(9):1440-51. doi: 10.1091/mbc.E10-11-0919. Epub 2011 Mar 3. PubMed 21372177.
Backbone
  Vector backbone: pEGFP-N1
  Backbone manufacturer: Clontech
  Backbone size w/o insert (bp): 4001
  Total vector size (bp): 4683
  Modifications to backbone: Removal of the BglII/NotI fragment
  Vector type: Mammalian Expression
  Selectable markers: Neomycin (select with G418)
Growth in bacteria
  Bacterial resistance: Kanamycin, 50 μg/mL
  Growth temperature: 37°C
  Growth strain: DH5alpha
  Growth instructions: Depositing lab recommends using Top10F' cells
  Copy number: High Copy
Gene/Insert
  Gene/Insert name: po-KillerRed
  Species: Synthetic
  Insert size (bp): 732
  Promoter: CMV
  Cloning method: Restriction Enzyme; 5′ cloning site BglII (not destroyed); 3′ cloning site NotI (not destroyed)
  Sequencing primers: 5′ pEGFP-N1-f; 3′ EGFP-N1-R
Resource information
  A portion of this plasmid was derived from a plasmid made by: The KillerRed template was obtained from Evrogen (pKillerRed-dmito plasmid)
Terms and licenses: Academic/Nonprofit Terms; Industry Terms: Not Available to Industry
How to cite: pMF1754 was a gift from Marc Fransen (Addgene plasmid # 125585 ; http://n2t.net/addgene:125585 ; RRID:Addgene_125585)
