[The description below was written by a language model from this plasmid's Addgene catalogue record and pLannotate feature annotations shown in this document.]
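Description:
pMF1754 is a mammalian expression plasmid built on the Clontech pEGFP-N1 backbone, from which the BglII/NotI fragment carrying EGFP was removed and replaced by a 732 bp synthetic insert encoding peroxisome-targeted KillerRed (po-KR). The finished plasmid is 4,683 bp. It replicates in E. coli at high copy from a ColE1/pUC-type origin and also carries an f1 phage origin. A single Tn5 aminoglycoside phosphotransferase gene (NeoR/KanR) provides selection in both hosts. It is driven by a bacterial bla-type promoter for kanamycin resistance in bacteria, and by the SV40 enhancer/early promoter, with an HSV TK polyadenylation signal, for G418 selection of transfected mammalian cells.

The expression cassette consists of the human CMV immediate early enhancer and promoter, a remnant of the multiple cloning site, the mammalian codon-optimized KillerRed coding sequence, and the SV40 poly(A) signal. KillerRed is a red fluorescent protein that acts as a genetically encoded photosensitizer, generating reactive oxygen species when illuminated. The annotated KillerRed CDS is slightly shorter than the stated insert, which leaves room for a short added targeting sequence, but the record does not say what peroxisomal targeting signal is used or where it sits. The KillerRed template came from a commercial mitochondrially targeted KillerRed plasmid. Short matches annotated as large T antigen, ble and bGH poly(A) fragments are likely backbone remnants rather than functional parts.

The plasmid is used to confine light-inducible oxidative stress to peroxisomes. According to the associated publication title, this served to study intraperoxisomal redox balance and cross-talk between organelles in mammalian cells.
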