Features (pLannotate 1.2.2; 15 found; start..end, strand, type, name):
      1..304     +  enhancer       CMV enhancer: human cytomegalovirus immediate early enhancer
    305..508     +  promoter       CMV promoter: human cytomegalovirus (CMV) immediate early promoter
    531..554     +  misc_feature   MCS (fragment): multiple cloning site
    558..1274    +  CDS            KillerRed: red fluorescent protein KillerRed, a genetically-encoded photosensitizer (Bulina et al., 2006) mammalian codon-optimized
   1305..1388    +  CDS            large T antigen (fragment): large T antigen from SV40 (simian virus 40)
   1411..1532    +  polyA_signal   SV40 poly(A) signal: SV40 polyadenylation signal
   1566..1994    -  rep_origin     f1 ori (sequence partly withheld): f1 bacteriophage origin of replication; arrow indicates direction of (+) strand synthesis
   2021..2125    +  promoter       AmpR promoter: bla
   2127..2484    +  promoter       SV40 promoter: SV40 enhancer and early promoter
   2519..3313    +  CDS            NeoR/KanR: aminoglycoside phosphotransferase from Tn5; aph(3')-II (or nptII); confers resistance to neomycin, kanamycin, and G418 (Geneticin®)
   3334..3486    +  CDS            ble (fragment): BLE_KLEPN - Experimental evidence at protein level: Swiss-Prot protein existence level 1. Binding protein with a strong affinity to the bleomycin family of antibiotics. Binds to CL990; an antimitotic-antibiotic compound. From Klebsiella pneumoniae.
   3545..3592    +  polyA_signal   HSV TK poly(A) signal: herpes simplex virus thymidine kinase polyadenylation signal (Cole and Stacy, 1985)
   3683..3699    -  polyA_signal   bGH poly(A) signal (fragment): bovine growth hormone polyadenylation signal
   3921..4509    +  rep_origin     ori: high-copy-number ColE1/pMB1/pBR322/pUC origin of replication
   4624..4683    +  enhancer       CMV enhancer (fragment): human cytomegalovirus immediate early enhancer
>Addgene plasmid #125585 | pMF1754 | addgene full sequence | sequence record 245492 | Addgene NGS Result
CGTTACATAACTTACGGTAAATGGCCCGCCTGGCTGACCGCCCAACGACCCCCGCCCATTGACGTCAATA
ATGACGTATGTTCCCATAGTAACGCCAATAGGGACTTTCCATTGACGTCAATGGGTGGAGTATTTACGGT
AAACTGCCCACTTGGCAGTACATCAAGTGTATCATATGCCAAGTACGCCCCCTATTGACGTCAATGACGG
TAAATGGCCCGCCTGGCATTATGCCCAGTACATGACCTTATGGGACTTTCCTACTTGGCAGTACATCTAC
GTATTAGTCATCGCTATTACCATGGTGATGCGGTTTTGGCAGTACATCAATGGGCGTGGATAGCGGTTTG
ACTCACGGGGATTTCCAAGTCTCCACCCCATTGACGTCAATGGGAGTTTGTTTTGGCACCAAAATCAACG
GGACTTTCCAAAATGTCGTAACAACTCCGCCCCATTGACGCAAATGGGCGGTAGGCGTGTACGGTGGGAG
GTCTATATAAGCAGAGCTGGTTTAGTGAACCGTCAGATCCGCTAGCGCTACCGGACTCAGATCTACCATG
GGTTCAGAGGGCGGCCCCGCCCTGTTCCAGAGCGACATGACCTTCAAAATCTTCATCGACGGCGAGGTGA
ACGGCCAGAAGTTCACCATCGTGGCCGACGGCAGCAGCAAGTTCCCCCACGGCGACTTCAACGTGCACGC
CGTGTGCGAGACCGGCAAGCTGCCCATGAGCTGGAAGCCCATCTGCCACCTGATCCAGTACGGCGAGCCC
TTCTTCGCCCGCTACCCCGACGGCATCAGCCATTTCGCCCAGGAGTGCTTCCCCGAGGGCCTGAGCATCG
ACCGCACCGTGCGCTTCGAGAACGACGGCACCATGACCAGCCACCACACCTACGAGCTGGACGACACCTG
CGTGGTGAGCCGCATCACCGTGAACTGCGACGGCTTCCAGCCCGACGGCCCCATCATGCGCGACCAGCTG
GTGGACATCCTGCCCAACGAGACCCACATGTTCCCCCACGGCCCCAACGCCGTGCGCCAGCTGGCCTTCA
TCGGCTTCACCACCGCCGACGGCGGCCTGATGATGGGCCACTTCGACAGCAAGATGACCTTCAACGGCAG
CCGCGCCATCGAGATCCCCGGCCCACACTTCGTGACCATCATCACCAAGCAGATGAGGGACACCAGCGAC
AAGCGCGACCACGTGTGCCAGCGCGAGGTGGCCTACGCCCACAGCGTGCCCCGCATCACCAGCGCCATCG
GTAGCGACGAGGATAAAAGCAAGCTGTGAGCGGCCGCGACTCTAGATCATAATCAGCCATACCACATTTG
TAGAGGTTTTACTTGCTTTAAAAAACCTCCCACACCTCCCCCTGAACCTGAAACATAAAATGAATGCAAT
TGTTGTTGTTAACTTGTTTATTGCAGCTTATAATGGTTACAAATAAAGCAATAGCATCACAAATTTCACA
AATAAAGCATTTTTTTCACTGCATTCTAGTTGTGGTTTGTCCAAACTCATCAATGTATCTTAAGGCGTAA
ATTGTAAGCGTTAATATTTTGTTAAAATTCGCGTTAAATTTTTGTTAAATCAGCTCATTTTTTAACCAAT
AGGCCGAAATCGGCAAAATCCCTTATAAATCAAAAGAATAGACCGAGATAGGGT
[37 nt withheld, positions 1665-1701]
AAAGAACGTGGACTCCAACGTCAAAGG
[49 nt withheld, positions 1729-1777]
T
[91 nt withheld, positions 1779-1869]
G
[124 nt withheld, positions 1871-1994]
CAGGTGGCACTTTTCGGGGAAATGTGCGCGGAACCCCTATTTGTTTATTTTTCTAAATACATTCAAATAT
GTATCCGCTCATGAGACAATAACCCTGATAAATGCTTCAATAATATTGAAAAAGGAAGAGTCCTGAGGCG
GAAAGAACCAGCTGTGGAATGTGTGTCAGTTAGGGTGTGGAAAGTCCCCAGGCTCCCCAGCAGGCAGAAG
TATGCAAAGCATGCATCTCAATTAGTCAGCAACCAGGTGTGGAAAGTCCCCAGGCTCCCCAGCAGGCAGA
AGTATGCAAAGCATGCATCTCAATTAGTCAGCAACCATAGTCCCGCCCCTAACTCCGCCCATCCCGCCCC
TAACTCCGCCCAGTTCCGCCCATTCTCCGCCCCATGGCTGACTAATTTTTTTTATTTATGCAGAGGCCGA
GGCCGCCTCGGCCTCTGAGCTATTCCAGAAGTAGTGAGGAGGCTTTTTTGGAGGCCTAGGCTTTTGCAAA
GATCGATCAAGAGACAGGATGAGGATCGTTTCGCATGATTGAACAAGATGGATTGCACGCAGGTTCTCCG
GCCGCTTGGGTGGAGAGGCTATTCGGCTATGACTGGGCACAACAGACAATCGGCTGCTCTGATGCCGCCG
TGTTCCGGCTGTCAGCGCAGGGGCGCCCGGTTCTTTTTGTCAAGACCGACCTGTCCGGTGCCCTGAATGA
ACTGCAAGACGAGGCAGCGCGGCTATCGTGGCTGGCCACGACGGGCGTTCCTTGCGCAGCTGTGCTCGAC
GTTGTCACTGAAGCGGGAAGGGACTGGCTGCTATTGGGCGAAGTGCCGGGGCAGGATCTCCTGTCATCTC
ACCTTGCTCCTGCCGAGAAAGTATCCATCATGGCTGATGCAATGCGGCGGCTGCATACGCTTGATCCGGC
TACCTGCCCATTCGACCACCAAGCGAAACATCGCATCGAGCGAGCACGTACTCGGATGGAAGCCGGTCTT
GTCGATCAGGATGATCTGGACGAAGAGCATCAGGGGCTCGCGCCAGCCGAACTGTTCGCCAGGCTCAAGG
CGAGCATGCCCGACGGCGAGGATCTCGTCGTGACCCATGGCGATGCCTGCTTGCCGAATATCATGGTGGA
AAATGGCCGCTTTTCTGGATTCATCGACTGTGGCCGGCTGGGTGTGGCGGACCGCTATCAGGACATAGCG
TTGGCTACCCGTGATATTGCTGAAGAGCTTGGCGGCGAATGGGCTGACCGCTTCCTCGTGCTTTACGGTA
TCGCCGCTCCCGATTCGCAGCGCATCGCCTTCTATCGCCTTCTTGACGAGTTCTTCTGAGCGGGACTCTG
GGGTTCGAAATGACCGACCAAGCGACGCCCAACCTGCCATCACGAGATTTCGATTCCACCGCCGCCTTCT
ATGAAAGGTTGGGCTTCGGAATCGTTTTCCGGGACGCCGGCTGGATGATCCTCCAGCGCGGGGATCTCAT
GCTGGAGTTCTTCGCCCACCCTAGGGGGAGGCTAACTGAAACACGGAAGGAGACAATACCGGAAGGAACC
CGCGCTATGACGGCAATAAAAAGACAGAATAAAACGCACGGTGTTGGGTCGTTTGTTCATAAACGCGGGG
TTCGGTCCCAGGGCTGGCACTCTGTCGATACCCCACCGAGACCCCATTGGGGCCAATACGCCCGCGTTTC
TTCCTTTTCCCCACCCCACCCCCCAAGTTCGGGTGAAGGCCCAGGGCTCGCAGCCAACGTCGGGGCGGCA
GGCCCTGCCATAGCCTCAGGTTACTCATATATACTTTAGATTGATTTAAAACTTCATTTTTAATTTAAAA
GGATCTAGGTGAAGATCCTTTTTGATAATCTCATGACCAAAATCCCTTAACGTGAGTTTTCGTTCCACTG
AGCGTCAGACCCCGTAGAAAAGATCAAAGGATCTTCTTGAGATCCTTTTTTTCTGCGCGTAATCTGCTGC
TTGCAAACAAAAAAACCACCGCTACCAGCGGTGGTTTGTTTGCCGGATCAAGAGCTACCAACTCTTTTTC
CGAAGGTAACTGGCTTCAGCAGAGCGCAGATACCAAATACTGTTCTTCTAGTGTAGCCGTAGTTAGGCCA
CCACTTCAAGAACTCTGTAGCACCGCCTACATACCTCGCTCTGCTAATCCTGTTACCAGTGGCTGCTGCC
AGTGGCGATAAGTCGTGTCTTACCGGGTTGGACTCAAGACGATAGTTACCGGATAAGGCGCAGCGGTCGG
GCTGAACGGGGGGTTCGTGCACACAGCCCAGCTTGGAGCGAACGACCTACACCGAACTGAGATACCTACA
GCGTGAGCTATGAGAAAGCGCCACGCTTCCCGAAGGGAGAAAGGCGGACAGGTATCCGGTAAGCGGCAGG
GTCGGAACAGGAGAGCGCACGAGGGAGCTTCCAGGGGGAAACGCCTGGTATCTTTATAGTCCTGTCGGGT
TTCGCCACCTCTGACTTGAGCGTCGATTTTTGTGATGCTCGTCAGGGGGGCGGAGCCTATGGAAAAACGC
CAGCAACGCGGCCTTTTTACGGTTCCTGGCCTTTTGCTGGCCTTTTGCTCACATGTTCTTTCCTGCGTTA
TCCCCTGATTCTGTGGATAACCGTATTACCGCCATGCATTAGTTATTAATAGTAATCAATTACGGGGTCA
TTAGTTCATAGCCCATATATGGAGTTCCG
